>Addgene plasmid #132136 | pDONR221_SLC30A8 | addgene full sequence | sequence record 264526 | Addgene NGS Result
CTTTCCTGCGTTATCCCCTGATTCTGTGGATAACCGTATTACCGCCTTTGAGTGAGCTGATACCGCTCGC
CGCAGCCGAACGACCGAGCGCAGCGAGTCAGTGAGCGAGGAAGCGGAAGAGCGCCCAATACGCAAACCGC
CTCTCCCCGCGCGTTGGCCGATTCATTAATGCAGCTGGCACGACAGGTTTCCCGACTGGAAAGCGGGCAG
TGAGCGCAACGCAATTAATACGCGTACCGCTAGCCAGGAAGAGTTTGTAGAAACGCAAAAAGGCCATCCG
TCAGGATGGCCTTCTGCTTAGTTTGATGCCTGGCAGTTTATGGCGGGCGTCCTGCCCGCCACCCTCCGGG
CCGTTGCTTCACAACGTTCAAATCCGCTCCCGGCGGATTTGTCCTACTCAGGAGAGCGTTCACCGACAAA
CAACAGATAAAACGAAAGGCCCAGTCTTCCGACTGAGCCTTTCGTTTTATTTGATGCCTGGCAGTTCCCT
ACTCTCGCGTTAACGCTAGCATGGATGTTTTCCCAGTCACGACGTTGTAAAACGACGGCCAGTCTTAAGC
TCGGGCCCCAAATAATGATTTTATTTTGACTGATAGTGACCTGTTCGTTGCAACACATTGATGAGCAATG
CTTTTTTATAATGCCAACTTTGTACAAAAAAGCAGGCTCCACCATGGAGTTCCTGGAGCGGACCTACCTG
GTGAACGATAAGGCCGCCAAGATGTATGCCTTTACACTGGAGTCCGTGGAGCTGCAGCAGAAGCCAGTGA
ATAAGGACCAGTGCCCAAGGGAGAGGCCAGAGGAGCTGGAGAGCGGAGGCATGTACCACTGTCACTCCGG
CTCTAAGCCCACCGAGAAGGGCGCCAACGAGTACGCCTATGCCAAGTGGAAGCTGTGCAGCGCCTCCGCC
ATCTGTTTCATCTTTATGATCGCAGAGGTGGTGGGAGGACACATCGCAGGATCTCTGGCAGTGGTGACCG
ATGCAGCACACCTGCTGATCGACCTGACAAGCTTCCTGCTGAGCCTGTTTTCCCTGTGGCTGAGCTCCAA
GCCCCCTTCCAAGCGGCTGACCTTCGGCTGGCACAGAGCAGAGATCCTGGGCGCCCTGCTGTCCATCCTG
TGCATCTGGGTGGTGACAGGCGTGCTGGTGTATCTGGCCTGTGAGCGGCTGCTGTACCCCGATTATCAGA
TCCAGGCCACCGTGATGATCATCGTGTCTAGCTGCGCCGTGGCCGCCAATATCGTGCTGACAGTGGTGCT
GCACCAGAGGTGTCTGGGCCACAACCACAAGGAGGTGCAGGCAAATGCATCTGTGCGCGCAGCCTTCGTG
CACGCACTGGGCGACCTGTTTCAGTCTATCAGCGTGCTGATCAGCGCCCTGATCATCTACTTCAAGCCCG
AGTATAAGATCGCCGATCCTATCTGCACCTTCATCTTTTCTATCCTGGTGCTGGCCAGCACCATCACAAT
CCTGAAGGACTTTAGCATCCTGCTGATGGAGGGCGTGCCTAAGAGCCTGAACTACTCCGGCGTGAAGGAG
CTGATCCTGGCCGTGGATGGCGTGCTGTCTGTGCACAGCCTGCACATCTGGAGCCTGACCATGAATCAGG
TCATCCTGTCCGCCCACGTGGCAACAGCAGCATCCAGAGACTCTCAGGTGGTGCGGAGAGAGATCGCCAA
GGCCCTGTCCAAGTCTTTCACCATGCACTCCCTGACAATCCAGATGGAGTCTCCTGTGGACCAGGATCCA
GACTGCCTGTTTTGTGAGGATCCATGTGACGACCCAGCTTTCTTGTACAAAGTTGGCATTATAAGAAAGC
ATTGCTTATCAATTTGTTGCAACGAACAGGTCACTATCAGTCAAAATAAAATCATTATTTGCCATCCAGC
TGATATCCCCTATAGTGAGTCGTATTACATGGTCATAGCTGTTTCCTGGCAGCTCTGGCCCGTGTCTCAA
AATCTCTGATGTTACATTGCACAAGATAAAAATATATCATCATGAACAATAAAACTGTCTGCTTACATAA
ACAGTAATACAAGGGGTGTTATGAGCCATATTCAACGGGAAACGTCGAGGCCGCGATTAAATTCCAACAT
GGATGCTGATTTATATGGGTATAAATGGGCTCGCGATAATGTCGGGCAATCAGGTGCGACAATCTATCGC
TTGTATGGGAAGCCCGATGCGCCAGAGTTGTTTCTGAAACATGGCAAAGGTAGCGTTGCCAATGATGTTA
CAGATGAGATGGTCAGACTAAACTGGCTGACGGAATTTATGCCTCTTCCGACCATCAAGCATTTTATCCG
TACTCCTGATGATGCATGGTTACTCACCACTGCGATCCCCGGAAAAACAGCATTCCAGGTATTAGAAGAA
TATCCTGATTCAGGTGAAAATATTGTTGATGCGCTGGCAGTGTTCCTGCGCCGGTTGCATTCGATTCCTG
TTTGTAATTGTCCTTTTAACAGCGATCGCGTATTTCGTCTCGCTCAGGCGCAATCACGAATGAATAACGG
TTTGGTTGATGCGAGTGATTTTGATGACGAGCGTAATGGCTGGCCTGTTGAACAAGTCTGGAAAGAAATG
CATAAACTTTTGCCATTCTCACCGGATTCAGTCGTCACTCATGGTGATTTCTCACTTGATAACCTTATTT
TTGACGAGGGGAAATTAATAGGTTGTATTGATGTTGGACGAGTCGGAATCGCAGACCGATACCAGGATCT
TGCCATCCTATGGAACTGCCTCGGTGAGTTTTCTCCTTCATTACAGAAACGGCTTTTTCAAAAATATGGT
ATTGATAATCCTGATATGAATAAATTGCAGTTTCATTTGATGCTCGATGAGTTTTTCTAATCAGAATTGG
TTAATTGGTTGTAACACTGGCAGAGCATTACGCTGACTTGACGGGACGGCGCAAGCTCATGACCAAAATC
CCTTAACGTGAGTTACGCGTCGTTCCACTGAGCGTCAGACCCCGTAGAAAAGATCAAAGGATCTTCTTGA
GATCCTTTTTTTCTGCGCGTAATCTGCTGCTTGCAAACAAAAAAACCACCGCTACCAGCGGTGGTTTGTT
TGCCGGATCAAGAGCTACCAACTCTTTTTCCGAAGGTAACTGGCTTCAGCAGAGCGCAGATACCAAATAC
TGTTCTTCTAGTGTAGCCGTAGTTAGGCCACCACTTCAAGAACTCTGTAGCACCGCCTACATACCTCGCT
CTGCTAATCCTGTTACCAGTGGCTGCTGCCAGTGGCGATAAGTCGTGTCTTACCGGGTTGGACTCAAGAC
GATAGTTACCGGATAAGGCGCAGCGGTCGGGCTGAACGGGGGGTTCGTGCACACAGCCCAGCTTGGAGCG
AACGACCTACACCGAACTGAGATACCTACAGCGTGAGCTATGAGAAAGCGCCACGCTTCCCGAAGGGAGA
AAGGCGGACAGGTATCCGGTAAGCGGCAGGGTCGGAACAGGAGAGCGCACGAGGGAGCTTCCAGGGGGAA
ACGCCTGGTATCTTTATAGTCCTGTCGGGTTTCGCCACCTCTGACTTGAGCGTCGATTTTTGTGATGCTC
GTCAGGGGGGCGGAGCCTATGGAAAAACGCCAGCAACGCGGCCTTTTTACGGTTCCTGGCCTTTTGCTGG
CCTTTTGCTCACATGTT
Features (pLannotate 1.2.2; 10 found; start..end, strand, type, name):
    121..213     +  CDS            lacI (fragment): lac repressor; lacI; The lac repressor binds to the lac operator to inhibit transcription in E. coli. This inhibition can be relieved by adding lactose or isopropyl-β-D-thiogalactopyranoside (IPTG).
    268..295     -  terminator     rrnB T2 terminator: transcription terminator T2 from the E. coli rrnB gene
    427..470     +  terminator     rrnB T1 terminator: Escherichia coli rrnB; transcription terminator T1 from the E. coli rrnB gene
    517..553     -  CDS            lacZα (fragment): LacZα fragment of β-galactosidase; lacZ fragment
    569..668     +  protein_bind   attL1: mutant version of attL; recombination site for the Gateway® LR reaction LR Clonase™
    674..1780    +  CDS            SLC30A8: ZNT8_HUMAN - Also known as ZNT8. Experimental evidence at protein level: Swiss-Prot protein existence level 1. Facilitates the accumulation of zinc from the cytoplasm into intracellular vesicles, being a zinc-efflux transporter. May be a major component for providing zinc to insulin maturation and/or storage processes in insulin-secreting pancreatic beta-cells. From Homo sapiens (Human).
   1782..1881    -  protein_bind   attL2: mutant version of attL; recombination site for the Gateway® LR reaction LR Clonase™
   1899..1917    -  promoter       T7 promoter: promoter for bacteriophage T7 RNA polymerase
   2051..2860    +  CDS            KanR: aminoglycoside phosphotransferase; aph(3')-Ia; confers resistance to kanamycin in bacteria or G418 (Geneticin®) in eukaryotes
   3007..3595    +  rep_origin     ori: high-copy-number ColE1/pMB1/pBR322/pUC origin of replication
