[The description below was written by a language model from this plasmid's Addgene catalogue record and pLannotate feature annotations shown in this document.]
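Description:
pDONR221_SLC30A8 is a Gateway entry clone built on the pDONR221 backbone, carrying a codon-optimized open reading frame for human SLC30A8 (also called ZnT-8 or ZNT8). It is one member of a large consortium collection of solute carrier (SLC) transporter clones. The plasmid is about 3.7 kb, replicates in E. coli from a high-copy ColE1/pUC-type origin, and is selected with kanamycin through an aminoglycoside phosphotransferase (KanR) gene. Although the catalogue lists the vector type as mammalian expression, the annotated features show no eukaryotic promoter or polyadenylation signal, so the plasmid serves as a shuttle for the ORF rather than as an expression construct in its own right.

The 1,107 bp SLC30A8 coding sequence sits between attL1 and attL2, the recombination sites recognised in the Gateway LR reaction. This arrangement lets the ORF be transferred directionally and in frame into any attR-containing destination vector, which then supplies the promoter, tags and selection needed for the chosen host. The record does not state whether the ORF retains a stop codon, which determines whether C-terminal fusions are possible. Upstream of attL1, rrnB T1 and T2 terminators insulate the insert from read-through transcription in bacteria. A T7 promoter lies just beyond attL2 and points back toward the insert. Short lacI and lacZα fragments are backbone remnants with no functional role. SLC30A8 encodes a zinc transporter that moves zinc from the cytoplasm into intracellular vesicles and is implicated in supplying zinc for insulin maturation and storage in pancreatic beta cells. The clone is intended as a starting point for subcloning into custom expression vectors to study this transporter.
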