Addgene plasmid #132136: pDONR221_SLC30A8
Purpose: Gateway entry clone with codon-optimized ORF sequence for subcloning into custom expression vectors
Depositing lab: RESOLUTE Consortium & Giulio Superti-Furga. Depositing organization: CeMM Research Center for Molecular Medicine. Publication: The RESOLUTE consortium: unlocking SLC transporters for drug discovery. Superti-Furga G, Lackner D, Wiedmer T, Ingles-Prieto A, Barbosa B, Girardi E, Goldmann U, Gurtl B, Klavins K, Klimek C, Lindinger S, Lineiro-Retes E, Muller AC, Onstein S, Redinger G, Reil D, Sedlyarov V, Wolf G, Crawford M, Everley R, ... Steppan CM. Nat Rev Drug Discov. 2020 Jul;19(7):429-430. doi: 10.1038/d41573-020-00056-6. PubMed 32265506.
Backbone
  Vector backbone: pDONR221
  Backbone manufacturer: Thermo Fisher Scientific
  Backbone size w/o insert (bp): 2550
  Vector type: Mammalian Expression
Growth in bacteria
  Bacterial resistance: Kanamycin, 50 μg/mL
  Growth temperature: 37°C
  Growth strain: Stbl3
  Copy number: High Copy
Gene/Insert
  Gene/Insert name: SLC30A8 (alt name: ZnT-8, ZNT8)
  Species: H. sapiens (human)
  Insert size (bp): 1107
  Entrez Gene: SLC30A8 (a.k.a. ZNT8, ZnT-8)
  Cloning method: Gateway Cloning
  Sequencing primers: 5′ M13-fwd; 3′ M13-rev
Terms and licenses: Academic/Nonprofit Terms; Industry Terms
Depositor comments: For more information on the full Resolute plasmid collection, please see www.addgene.org/depositor-collections/re-solute/. Please provide your feedback on this plasmid to the RESOLUTE consortium by filling out their RESOLUTE repository feedback form: https://forms.office.com/Pages/ResponsePage.aspx?id=0e05yklzmkS7rjFGQL4N7z4feCLQvEJAmVcOCM_u885UN1JJRko0Ukg4TVQwNTZLOUxPQVJWT1NHUCQlQCN0PWcu
How to cite: pDONR221_SLC30A8 was a gift from RESOLUTE Consortium & Giulio Superti-Furga (Addgene plasmid # 132136 ; http://n2t.net/addgene:132136 ; RRID:Addgene_132136)
