>Addgene plasmid #132136 | pDONR221_SLC30A8 | depositor partial sequence | sequence record 253672 | Codon-optimized ORF of SLC30A8
ATGGAGTTCCTGGAGCGGACCTACCTGGTGAACGATAAGGCCGCCAAGATGTATGCCTTTACACTGGAGT
CCGTGGAGCTGCAGCAGAAGCCAGTGAATAAGGACCAGTGCCCAAGGGAGAGGCCAGAGGAGCTGGAGAG
CGGAGGCATGTACCACTGTCACTCCGGCTCTAAGCCCACCGAGAAGGGCGCCAACGAGTACGCCTATGCC
AAGTGGAAGCTGTGCAGCGCCTCCGCCATCTGTTTCATCTTTATGATCGCAGAGGTGGTGGGAGGACACA
TCGCAGGATCTCTGGCAGTGGTGACCGATGCAGCACACCTGCTGATCGACCTGACAAGCTTCCTGCTGAG
CCTGTTTTCCCTGTGGCTGAGCTCCAAGCCCCCTTCCAAGCGGCTGACCTTCGGCTGGCACAGAGCAGAG
ATCCTGGGCGCCCTGCTGTCCATCCTGTGCATCTGGGTGGTGACAGGCGTGCTGGTGTATCTGGCCTGTG
AGCGGCTGCTGTACCCCGATTATCAGATCCAGGCCACCGTGATGATCATCGTGTCTAGCTGCGCCGTGGC
CGCCAATATCGTGCTGACAGTGGTGCTGCACCAGAGGTGTCTGGGCCACAACCACAAGGAGGTGCAGGCA
AATGCATCTGTGCGCGCAGCCTTCGTGCACGCACTGGGCGACCTGTTTCAGTCTATCAGCGTGCTGATCA
GCGCCCTGATCATCTACTTCAAGCCCGAGTATAAGATCGCCGATCCTATCTGCACCTTCATCTTTTCTAT
CCTGGTGCTGGCCAGCACCATCACAATCCTGAAGGACTTTAGCATCCTGCTGATGGAGGGCGTGCCTAAG
AGCCTGAACTACTCCGGCGTGAAGGAGCTGATCCTGGCCGTGGATGGCGTGCTGTCTGTGCACAGCCTGC
ACATCTGGAGCCTGACCATGAATCAGGTCATCCTGTCCGCCCACGTGGCAACAGCAGCATCCAGAGACTC
TCAGGTGGTGCGGAGAGAGATCGCCAAGGCCCTGTCCAAGTCTTTCACCATGCACTCCCTGACAATCCAG
ATGGAGTCTCCTGTGGACCAGGATCCAGACTGCCTGTTTTGTGAGGATCCATGTGAC
